>Addgene plasmid #112619 | pCAG-EHC | addgene partial sequence | sequence record 226489 | Addgene Partial NGS Result
CTCTAGAGCCTCTGCTAACCATGTTCATGCCTTCTTCTTTTTCCTACAGCTCCTGGGCAACGTGCTGGTT
ATTGTGCTGTCTCATCATTTTGGCAAAGAATTCCTCGAGGATGATCCACCGGTCGCCGGCAAAGAATTCA
TGAGGCCGGCCACC
[378 nt withheld, positions 155-532]
TCCACCATGGTGAGCAAGGGCGAGGAGCTGTTCACCGGGGTGGTGCCCATCCTGGTCGAGCTGGACGGCG
ACGTAAACGGCCACAAGTTCAGCGTGTCCGGCGAGGGCGAGGGCGATGCCACCTACGGCAAGCTGACCCT
GAAGTTCATCTGCACCACCGGCAAGCTGCCCGTGCCCTGGCCCACCCTCGTGACCACCTTGACCTACGGC
GTGCAGTGCTTCGCCCGCTACCCCGACCACATGAAGCAGCACGACTTCTTCAAGTCCGCCATGCCCGAAG
GCTACGTCCAGGAGCGCACCATCTTCTTCAAGGACGACGGCAACTACAAGACCCGCGCCGAGGTGAAGTT
CGAGGGCGACACCCTGGTGAACCGCATCGAGCTGAAGGGCATCGACTTCAAGGAGGACGGCAACATCCTG
GGGCACAAGCTGGAGTACAACTACAACAGCCACAAGGTCTATATCACCGCCGACAAGCAGAAGAACGGCA
TCAAGGTGAACTTCAAGACCCGCCACAACATCGAGGACGGCAGCGTGCAGCTCGCCGACCACTACCAGCA
GAACACCCCCATCGGCGACGGCCCCGTGCTGCTGCCCGACAACCACTACCTGAGCACCCAGTCCAAGCTG
AGCAAAGACCCCAACGAGAAGCGCGATCACATGGTCCTGCTGGAGTTCGTGACCGCCGCCGGGATCACTC
TCGGCATGGACGAGCTGTACAAGGGAAGCGGAGCTACTAACTTCAGCCTGCTGAAGCAGGCTGGAGACGT
GGAGGAGAACCCTGGACCTATGAAAAAGCCTGAACTCACCGCGACGTCTGTCGAGAAGTTTCTGATCGAA
AAGTTCGACAGCGTCTCCGACCTGATGCAGCTCTCGGAGGGCGAAGAATCTCGTGCTTTCAGCTTCGATG
TAGGAGGGCGTGGATATGTCCTGCGGGTAAATAGCTGCGCCGATGGTTTCTACAAAGATCGTTATGTTTA
TCGGCACTTTGCATCGGCCGCGCTCCCGATTCCGGAAGTGCTTGACATTGGGGAATTCAGCGAGAGCCTG
ACCTATTGCATCTCCCGCCGTGCACAGGGTGTCACGTTGCAAGACCTGCCTGAAACCGAACTGCCCGCTG
TTCTGCAGCCGGTCGCGGAGGCCATGGATGCGATCGCTGCGGCCGATCTTAGCCAGACGAGCGGGTTCGG
CCCATTCGGACCGCAAGGAATCGGTCAATACACTACATGGCGTGATTTCATATGCGCGATTGCTGATCCC
CATGTGTATCACTGGCAAACTGTGATGGACGACACCGTCAGTGCGTCCGTCGCGCAGGCTCTCGATGAGC
TGATGCTTTGGGCCGAGGACTGCCCCGAAGTCCGGCACCTCGTGCACGCGGATTTCGGCTCCAACAATGT
CCTGACGGACAATGGCCGCATAACAGCGGTCATTGACTGGAGCGAGGCGATGTTCGGGGATTCCCAATAC
GAGGTCGCCAACATCTTCTTCTGGAGGCCGTGGTTGGCTTGTATGGAGCAGCAGACGCGCTACTTCGAGC
GGAGGCATCCGGAGCTTGCAGGATCGCCGCGGCTCCGGGCGTATATGCTCCGCATTGGTCTTGACCAACT
CTATCAGAGCTTGGTTGACGGCAATTTCGATGATGCAGCTTGGGCGCAGGGTCGATGCGACGCAATCGTC
CGATCCGGAGCCGGGACTGTCGGGCGTACACAAATCGCCCGCAGAAGCGCGGCCGTCTGGACCGATGGCT
GTGTAGAAGTACTCGCCGATAGTGGAAACCGACGCCCCAGCACTCGTCCGAGGGCAAAGGAACGCGGCTC
CGGCGCAACAAATTTCTCTCTCCTCAAACAAGCAGGCGATGTTGAAGAAAATCCCGGGCCCATGTCCAAT
TTACTGACCGTACACCAAAATTTGCCTGCATTACCGGTCGATGCAACGAGTGATGAGGTTCGCAAGAACC
TGATGGACATGTTCAGGGATCGCCAGGCGTTTTCTGAGCATACCTGGAAAATGCTTCTGTCCGTTTGCCG
GTCGTGGGCGGCATGGTGCAAGTTGAATAACCGGAAATGGTTTCCCGCAGAACCTGAAGATGTTCGCGAT
TATCTTCTATATCTTCAGGCGCGCGGTCTGGCAGTAAAAACTATCCAGCAACATTTGGGCCAGCTAAACA
TGCTTCATCGTCGGTCCGGGCTGCCACGACCAAGTGACAGCAATGCTGTTTCACTGGTTATGCGGCGGAT
CCGAAAAGAAAACGTTGATGCCGGTGAACGTGCAAAACAGGCTCTAGCGTTCGAACGCACTGATTTCGAC
CAGGTTCGTTCACTCATGGAAAATAGCGATCGCTGCCAGGATATACGTAATCTGGCATTTCTGGGGATTG
CTTATAACACCCTGTTACGTATAGCCGAAATTGCCAGGATCAGGGTTAAAGATATCTCACGTACTGACGG
TGGGAGAATGTTAATCCATATTGGCAGAACGAAAACGCTGGTTAGCACCGCAGGTGTAGAGAAGGCACTT
AGCCTGGGGGTAACTAAACTGGTCGAGCGATGGATTTCCGTCTCTGGTGTAGCTGATGATCCGAATAACT
ACCTGTTTTGCCGGGTCAGAAAAAATGGTGTTGCCGCGCCATCTGCCACCAGCCAGCTATCAACTCGCGC
CCTGGAAGGGATTTTTGAAGCAACTCATCGATTGATTTACGGCGCTAAGGATGACTCTGGTCAGAGATAC
CTGGCCTGGTCTGGACACAGTGCCCGTGTCGGAGCCGCGCGAGATATGGCCCGCGCTGGAGTTTCAATAC
CGGAGATCATGCAAGCTGGTGGCTGGACCAATGTAAATATTGTCATGAACTATATCCGTAACCTGGATAG
TGAAACAGGGGCAATGGTGCGCCTGCTGGAAGATGGCGATCTCGAGCCATCTGCTGGAGACATGAGAGCT
GCCAACCTTTGGCCAAGCCCGCTCATGATCAAACGCTCTAAGAAGAACAGCCTGGCCTTGTCCCTGACGG
CCGACCAGATGGTCAGTGCCTTGTTGGATGCTGAGCCCCCCATACTCTATTCCGAGTATGATCCTACCAG
ACCCTTCAGTGAAGCTTCGATGATGGGCTTACTGACCAACCTGGCAGACAGGGAGCTGGTTCACATGATC
AACTGGGCGAAGAGGGTGCCAGGCTTTGTGGATTTGACCCTCCATGATCAGGTCCACCTTCTAGAATGTG
CCTGGCTAGAGATCCTGATGATTGGTCTCGTCTGGCGCTCCATGGAGCACCCAGTGAAGCTACTGTTTGC
TCCTAACTTGCTCTTGGACAGGAACCAGGGAAAATGTGTAGAGGGCATGGTGGAGATCTTCGACATGCTG
CTGGCTACATCATCTCGGTTCCGCATGATGAATCTGCAGGGAGAGGAGTTTGTGTGCCTCAAATCTATTA
TTTTGCTTAATTCTGGAGTGTACACATTTCTGTCCAGCACCCTGAAGTCTCTGGAAGAGAAGGACCATAT
CCACCGAGTCCTGGACAAGATCACAGACACTTTGATCCACCTGATGGCCAAGGCAGGCCTGACCCTGCAG
CAGCAGCACCAGCGGCTGGCCCAGCTCCTCCTCATCCTCTCCCACATCAGGCACATGAGTAACAAAGGCA
TGGAGCATCTGTACAGCATGAAGTGCAAGAACGTGGTGCCCCTCTATGACCTGCTGCTGGAGGCGGCGGA
CGCCCACCGCCTACATGCGCCCACTAGCCGTGGAGGGGCATCCGTGGAGGAGACGGACCAAAGCCACTTG
GCCACTGCGGGCTCTACTTCATCGCATTCCTTGCAAAAGTATTACATCACGGGGGAGGCAGAGGGTTTCC
CTGCCACAGCTTGATAGCGGCCGCACTCCTCAGGTGCAGGCTGCCTATCAGAAGGTGGTGGCTGGTGTGG
CCAATGCCCTGGCTCACAAATACCACTGAGATCTTTTTCCCTCTGCCAAAAATTATGGGGACATCATGAA
GCCCCTTGAGCATCTGACTTCTGGCTAATAAAGGAAATTTATTTTCATTGCAATAGTGTGTTGGAATTTT
TTGTGTCTCTCACTCGGAAGGACATATGGGAGGGCAAATCATTTAAAACATCAGAATGAGTATTTGGTTT
AGAGTTTGGCAACATATGCCCATATGCTGGCTGCCATGAACAAAGGTTGGCTATAAAGAGGTCATCAGTA
TATGAAACAGCCCCCTGCTGTCCATTCCTTATTCCATAGAAAAGCCTTGACTTGAGGTTAGATTTTTTTT
ATATTTTGTTTTGTGTTATTTTTTTCTTTAACATCCCTAAAATTTTCCTTACATGTTTTACTAGCCAGAT
TTTTCCTCCTCTCCTGACTACTCCCAGTCATAGCTGTCCCTCTTCTCTTATGGAGATCCCTCGACCTGCA
GCCCAAGCTTGGCGTAATCATGGTCATAGCTGTTTCCTGTGTGAAATTGTTATCCGCTCACAATTCCACA
CAACATACGAGCCGGATGCATAAAGTGTAAAGCCTGGGGTGCCTAATGAGTGAAACTCATCAATGTATCT
TAAGGCGTAAATTGTAAGCGTTAATATTTTGTTAAAATTCGCGTTAAATTTTTGTTAAATCAGCTCATTT
TTTAACCAATAGGCCGAAATCGGCAAAATCCCTTATAAATCAAAAGAATAGACCGAGATAGGGT
[37 nt withheld, positions 5217-5253]
AAAGAACGTGGACTCCAACGTCAAAGG
[49 nt withheld, positions 5281-5329]
T
[91 nt withheld, positions 5331-5421]
G
[124 nt withheld, positions 5423-5546]
CAGGTGGCACTTTTCGGGGAAATGTGCGCGGAACCCCTATTTGTTTATTTTTCTAAATACATTCAAATAT
GTATCCGCTCATGAGACAATAACCCTGATAAATGCTTCAATAATATTGAAAAAGGAAGAGTCCTGAGGCG
GAAAGAACCAGCTGTGGAATGTGTGTCAGTTAGGGTGTGGAAAGTCCCCAGGCTCCCCAGCAGGCAGAAG
TATGCAAAGCATGCATCTCAATTAGTCAGCAACCAGGTGTGGAAAGTCCCCAGGCTCCCCAGCAGGCAGA
AGTATGCAAAGCATGCATCTCAATTAGTCAGCAACCATAGTCCCGCCCCTAACTCCGCCCATCCCGCCCC
TAACTCCGCCCAGTTCCGCCCATTCTCCGCCCCATGGCTGACTAATTTTTTTTATTTATGCAGAGGCCGA
GGCCGCCTCGGCCTCTGAGCTATTCCAGAAGTAGTGAGGAGGCTTTTTTGGAGGCCTAGGCTTTTGCAAA
GATCGATCAAGAGACAGGATGAGGATCGTTTCGCATGATTGAACAAGATGGATTGCACGCAGGTTCTCCG
GCCGCTTGGGTGGAGAGGCTATTCGGCTATGACTGGGCACAACAGACAATCGGCTGCTCTGATGCCGCCG
TGTTCCGGCTGTCAGCGCAGGGGCGCCCGGTTCTTTTTGTCAAGACCGACCTGTCCGGTGCCCTGAATGA
ACTGCAAGACGAGGCAGCGCGGCTATCGTGGCTGGCCACGACGGGCGTTCCTTGCGCAGCTGTGCTCGAC
GTTGTCACTGAAGCGGGAAGGGACTGGCTGCTATTGGGCGAAGTGCCGGGGCAGGATCTCCTGTCATCTC
ACCTTGCTCCTGCCGAGAAAGTATCCATCATGGCTGATGCAATGCGGCGGCTGCATACGCTTGATCCGGC
TACCTGCCCATTCGACCACCAAGCGAAACATCGCATCGAGCGAGCACGTACTCGGATGGAAGCCGGTCTT
GTCGATCAGGATGATCTGGACGAAGAGCATCAGGGGCTCGCGCCAGCCGAACTGTTCGCCAGGCTCAAGG
CGAGCATGCCCGACGGCGAGGATCTCGTCGTGACCCATGGCGATGCCTGCTTGCCGAATATCATGGTGGA
AAATGGCCGCTTTTCTGGATTCATCGACTGTGGCCGGCTGGGTGTGGCGGACCGCTATCAGGACATAGCG
TTGGCTACCCGTGATATTGCTGAAGAGCTTGGCGGCGAATGGGCTGACCGCTTCCTCGTGCTTTACGGTA
TCGCCGCTCCCGATTCGCAGCGCATCGCCTTCTATCGCCTTCTTGACGAGTTCTTCTGAGCGGGACTCTG
GGGTTCGAAATGACCGACCAAGCGACGCCCAACCTGCCATCACGAGATTTCGATTCCACCGCCGCCTTCT
ATGAAAGGTTGGGCTTCGGAATCGTTTTCCGGGACGCCGGCTGGATGATCCTCCAGCGCGGGGATCTCAT
GCTGGAGTTCTTCGCCCACCCTAGGGGGAGGCTAACTGAAACACGGAAGGAGACAATACCGGAAGGAACC
CGCGCTATGACGGCAATAAAAAGACAGAATAAAACGCACGGTGTTGGGTCGTTTGTTCATAAACGCGGGG
TTCGGTCCCAGGGCTGGCACTCTGTCGATACCCCACCGAGACCCCATTGGGGCCAATACGCCCGCGTTTC
TTCCTTTTCCCCACCCCACCCCCCAAGTTCGGGTGAAGGCCCAGGGCTCGCAGCCAACGTCGGGGCGGCA
GGCCCTGCCATAGCCTCAGGTTACTCATATATACTTTAGATTGATTTAAAACTTCATTTTTAATTTAAAA
GGATCTAGGTGAAGATCCTTTTTGATAATCTCATGACCAAAATCCCTTAACGTGAGTTTTCGTTCCACTG
AGCGTCAGACCCCGTAGAAAAGATCAAAGGATCTTCTTGAGATCCTTTTTTTCTGCGCGTAATCTGCTGC
TTGCAAACAAAAAAACCACCGCTACCAGCGGTGGTTTGTTTGCCGGATCAAGAGCTACCAACTCTTTTTC
CGAAGGTAACTGGCTTCAGCAGAGCGCAGATACCAAATACTGTTCTTCTAGTGTAGCCGTAGTTAGGCCA
CCACTTCAAGAACTCTGTAGCACCGCCTACATACCTCGCTCTGCTAATCCTGTTACCAGTGGCTGCTGCC
AGTGGCGATAAGTCGTGTCTTACCGGGTTGGACTCAAGACGATAGTTACCGGATAAGGCGCAGCGGTCGG
GCTGAACGGGGGGTTCGTGCACACAGCCCAGCTTGGAGCGAACGACCTACACCGAACTGAGATACCTACA
GCGTGAGCTATGAGAAAGCGCCACGCTTCCCGAAGGGAGAAAGGCGGACAGGTATCCGGTAAGCGGCAGG
GTCGGAACAGGAGAGCGCACGAGGGAGCTTCCAGGGGGAAACGCCTGGTATCTTTATAGTCCTGTCGGGT
TTCGCCACCTCTGACTTGAGCGTCGATTTTTGTGATGCTCGTCAGGGGGGCGGAGCCTATGGAAAAACGC
CAGCAACGCGGCCTTTTTACGGTTCCTGGCCTTTTGCTGGCCTTTTGCTCACATGTTCTTTCCTGCGTTA
TCCCCTGATTCTGTGGATAACCGTATTACCGCCATGCATTAGTTATTACTAGCGCTACCGGACTCAGATC
TCGAGCTCAAGCTTCGAATTCTGCAGTC
