[The description below was written by a language model from this plasmid's Addgene catalogue record.]
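Description:
pCAG-EHC is a mammalian expression plasmid of about 9.9 kb built on the promoterless backbone of Clontech's pd2EGFP-1, into whose multiple cloning site a CAG promoter was inserted. It is maintained in E. coli as a high-copy plasmid under kanamycin selection. The record does not name the bacterial origin of replication, and no feature table is provided.

The payload is a single open reading frame driven by CAG, a strong, broadly active synthetic promoter. The three coding segments were assembled by Gibson cloning and are separated by two P2A ribosome-skipping peptides, so one transcript yields three separate proteins. The first is H2B-Emerald, human histone H2B (HIST1H2BB/H2BC3) fused to the Aequorea-derived green fluorescent protein Emerald, which gives a chromatin-bound nuclear label. The catalogue's tag field lists Venus as the C-terminal fusion, which conflicts with the Emerald named in the construct name, purpose and comments. The second is hygromycin phosphotransferase, which allows hygromycin selection of mammalian cells carrying the cassette. The third is CreERT2, phage P1 Cre recombinase fused to a mutated estrogen receptor ligand-binding domain, whose recombinase activity is gated by tamoxifen-type ligands. The resource notes indicate that a rabbit beta-globin polyadenylation signal was cloned along with CreERT2.

The cassette therefore combines nuclear fluorescent reporting, drug selection and inducible loxP recombination in expressing cells. The associated publication describes Fbxo2 reporter mouse and embryonic stem cell lines used for otic lineage selection and Cre recombination. The record does not state this plasmid's role in that work.
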