Addgene plasmid #112619: pCAG-EHC
Purpose: expression plasmid with CAG promoter driving multicistronic cassette H2BEmerald_p2A_HygroR_p2A_CreERt2
Depositing lab: Stefan Heller. Publication: Fbxo2(VHC) mouse and embryonic stem cell reporter lines delineate in vitro-generated inner ear sensory epithelia cells and enable otic lineage selection and Cre-recombination. Hartman BH, Bscke R, Ellwanger DC, Keymeulen S, Scheibinger M, Heller S. Dev Biol. 2018 Sep 1. pii: S0012-1606(18)30499-8. doi: 10.1016/j.ydbio.2018.08.013. PubMed 30179592.
Backbone
  Vector backbone: promoterless backbone from pd2EGFP-1
  Backbone manufacturer: Clontech
  Backbone size w/o insert (bp): 3110
  Total vector size (bp): 9852
  Modifications to backbone: CAG promoter inserted at MCS
  Vector type: Mammalian Expression
  Selectable markers: Hygromycin
Growth in bacteria
  Bacterial resistance: Kanamycin, 50 μg/mL
  Growth temperature: 37°C
  Growth strain: DH5alpha
  Copy number: High Copy
Gene/Insert 1
  Gene/Insert name: H2B-Emerald (alt name: HIST1H2BB, H2B.1, H2B/f, H2BFF, MGC119804)
  Species: H. sapiens (human); Aequorea victoria
  Insert size (bp): 1101
  GenBank ID: NM_021058
  Entrez Gene: H2BC3 (a.k.a. H2B.1, H2B/f, H2BFF, HIST1H2BB)
  Promoter: CAG
  Tag / fusion protein: Venus (C terminal on insert)
  Cloning method: Gibson Cloning
  Sequencing primers: 5′ AAAGAATTCATGAGGCCGGCC; 3′ TGAAGTTAGTAGCTCCGCTTCC
Gene/Insert 2
  Gene/Insert name: Hygrophosphotransferase (alt names: HygroR; hygromycin-B)
  Species: Coccidioides posadasii C735 delta SOWgp
  Insert size (bp): 1023
  GenBank ID: XM_003071606
  Promoter: CAG
  Cloning method: Gibson Cloning
  Sequencing primers: 5′ atgaaaaagcctgaactcaccgc; 3′ ttcctttgccctcggacga
Gene/Insert 3
  Gene/Insert name: Cre-ERT2 fusion protein
  Species: Bacteriophage P1
  Insert size (bp): 1983
  Promoter: CAG
  Cloning method: Gibson Cloning
  Sequencing primers: 5′ ATGTCCAATTTACTGACCGTACA; 3′ TCAAGCTGTGGCAGGGAAACC
Resource information
  A portion of this plasmid was derived from a plasmid made by: H2B was cloned from Addgene plasmid 26750, Emerald was cloned from Addgene plasmid HygroR was cloned from Addgene plasmid 5397628226, CreERT2 and Rabbit betaglobin PolyA were cloned from Addgene plasmid 14797, the CAG promoter was cloned from Addgene plasmid 14757
Terms and licenses: Academic/Nonprofit Terms; Industry Terms: Not Available to Industry
Depositor comments: CAG promoter driving multicistronic reporter plasmid containing H2BEmerald, HygroR, and CreERT2 in a single ORF with two P2A sequences.
How to cite: pCAG-EHC was a gift from Stefan Heller (Addgene plasmid # 112619 ; http://n2t.net/addgene:112619 ; RRID:Addgene_112619)
